Addgene plasmid #116355: pHAGE-ERBB2-V308M
Purpose: Lentiviral expression of ERBB2 V308M
Depositing lab: Gordon Mills & Kenneth Scott. Publication: Systematic Functional Annotation of Somatic Mutations in Cancer. Ng PK, Li J, Jeong KJ, Shao S, Chen H, Tsang YH, Sengupta S, Wang Z, Bhavana VH, Tran R, Soewito S, Minussi DC, Moreno D, Kong K, Dogruluk T, Lu H, Gao J, Tokheim C, Zhou DC, Johnson AM, Zeng J, Ip CKM, Ju Z, Wester M, Yu S, Li Y, Vellano CP, Schultz N, Karchin R, Ding L, Lu Y, Cheung LWT, Chen K, Shaw KR, Meric-Bernstam F, Scott KL, Yi S, Sahni N, Liang H, Mills GB. Cancer Cell. 2018 Mar 12;33(3):450-462.e10. doi: 10.1016/j.ccell.2018.01.021. PubMed 29533785.
Backbone
  Vector backbone: pHAGE
  Vector type: Lentiviral
Growth in bacteria
  Bacterial resistance: Ampicillin, 100 μg/mL
  Growth temperature: 37°C
  Growth strain: Stbl3
  Copy number: High Copy
Gene/Insert
  Gene/Insert name: ERBB2
  Species: H. sapiens (human)
  Mutation: V308M
  Entrez Gene: ERBB2 (a.k.a. CD340, HER-2, HER-2/neu, HER2, MLN 19, MLN-19, NEU, NGL, TKR1, VSCN2, c-ERB-2, c-ERB2, p185(erbB2))
  Cloning method: Gateway Cloning
Terms and licenses: Academic/Nonprofit Terms; Industry Terms: Not Available to Industry
How to cite: pHAGE-ERBB2-V308M was a gift from Gordon Mills & Kenneth Scott (Addgene plasmid # 116355)
