[The description below was written by a language model from this plasmid's Addgene catalogue record and pLannotate feature annotations shown in this document.]
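Description:
pHAGE-ERBB2-V308M is catalogued as a lentiviral expression plasmid built on the pHAGE backbone, intended to deliver human ERBB2 (HER2/neu) carrying the V308M substitution into mammalian cells. The open reading frame was introduced by Gateway recombination. The construct belongs to a collection made for systematic functional testing of somatic cancer mutations. It is maintained in E. coli through a high-copy ColE1/pUC-type origin with ampicillin selection via β-lactamase.

The annotated 9,724 nt sequence shows a self-inactivating HIV-1 transfer vector. It has a truncated 5' LTR, the Ψ packaging signal with a gag fragment, the RRE for Rev-dependent export of the genomic RNA, the cPPT/CTS, and a ΔU3 3' LTR that silences LTR promoter activity after integration. Between the LTRs, the constitutive human EF-1α promoter drives an attB1/attB2-flanked open reading frame, followed by a V5 epitope tag positioned for C-terminal fusion. An EMCV IRES then allows EGFP to be translated from the same transcript, so transduced cells can be followed by fluorescence. A WPRE downstream enhances transcript expression.

There is an important discrepancy in the insert. The coding sequence detected between the attB sites is annotated as human JMJD6 and spans about 1.2 kb, which is far too short for full-length ERBB2, and no ERBB2 feature is reported. The sequence record therefore does not appear to match the catalogued insert, and the record gives no explanation. The identity of the insert should be verified before using the plasmid as an ERBB2 V308M expression vector.
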