Features (pLannotate 1.2.2; 27 found; start..end, strand, type, name):
    377..634     +  LTR            5' LTR (truncated): truncated 5' long terminal repeat (LTR) from HIV-1
    681..806     +  misc_feature   HIV-1 Ψ: packaging signal of human immunodeficiency virus type 1
    790..1128    +  CDS            HIV-1 gag (fragment): gag protein from human immunodeficiency virus 1; gag
   1303..1536    +  misc_feature   RRE: The Rev response element (RRE) of HIV-1 allows for Rev-dependent mRNA export from the nucleus to the cytoplasm.
   1913..2013    +  CDS            Rev (fragment): human immunodeficiency virus 1 (HIV-1) Rev protein; rev; enhances nuclear export of unspliced and incompletely spliced viral mRNAs
   2058..2175    +  misc_feature   cPPT/CTS: central polypurine tract and central termination sequence of HIV-1
   2223..3401    +  promoter       EF-1α promoter: strong constitutive promoter for human elongation factor EF-1α
   3422..3442    +  protein_bind   attB1: mutant version of attB; core recombination site for the Gateway® BP reaction BP Clonase™
   3448..4656    +  CDS            JMJD6: JMJD6_HUMAN - Also known as KIAA0585, PSR From Homo sapiens (Human).
   4661..4685    -  protein_bind   attB2: mutant version of attB; recombination site for the Gateway® BP reaction BP Clonase™
   4738..4779    +  CDS            V5 tag: epitope tag from simian virus 5
   4905..5367    +  misc_feature   IRES: internal ribosome entry site (IRES) of the encephalomyocarditis virus (EMCV)
   5381..6100    +  CDS            EGFP: the original enhanced GFP (Yang et al., 1996) mammalian codon-optimized
   6114..6702    +  misc_feature   WPRE: woodchuck hepatitis virus posttranscriptional regulatory element
   6710..6775    +  CDS            nef (fragment): NEF_HV1Z2 - Experimental evidence at protein level: Swiss-Prot protein existence level 1. Extracellular Nef protein targets CD4(+) T-lymphocytes for apoptosis by interacting with CXCR4 surface receptors. From Human immunodeficiency virus type 1 group M subtype D (isolate Z2/CDC-Z34) (HIV-1).
   6777..7010    +  LTR            3' LTR (ΔU3): self-inactivating 3' long terminal repeat (LTR) from HIV-1
   7215..7319    +  promoter       AmpR promoter: bla
   7320..8180    +  CDS            AmpR: β-lactamase; bla; confers resistance to ampicillin, carbenicillin, and related antibiotics
   8351..8939    +  rep_origin     ori: high-copy-number ColE1/pMB1/pBR322/pUC origin of replication
   9122..9176    +  CDS            lacI (fragment): lac repressor; lacI; The lac repressor binds to the lac operator to inhibit transcription in E. coli. This inhibition can be relieved by adding lactose or isopropyl-β-D-thiogalactopyranoside (IPTG).
   9182..9275    +  rep_origin     SV40 ori (fragment): SV40 origin of replication
   9300..9337    +  CDS            lacI (fragment): lac repressor; lacI; The lac repressor binds to the lac operator to inhibit transcription in E. coli. This inhibition can be relieved by adding lactose or isopropyl-β-D-thiogalactopyranoside (IPTG).
   9350..9371    +  protein_bind   CAP binding site: CAP binding activates transcription in the presence of cAMP. E. coli catabolite activator protein
   9386..9416    +  promoter       lac promoter: promoter for the E. coli lac operon
   9424..9440    +  protein_bind   lac operator: The lac repressor binds to the lac operator to inhibit transcription in E. coli. This inhibition can be relieved by adding lactose or isopropyl-β-D-thiogalactopyranoside (IPTG). lac repressor encoded by lacI
   9474..9557    +  polyA_signal   SV40 poly(A) signal (fragment): SV40 polyadenylation signal
   9724..329     +  CDS            nef (fragment) (across the origin): NEF_HV1BR - Experimental evidence at protein level: Swiss-Prot protein existence level 1. Extracellular Nef protein targets CD4(+) T-lymphocytes for apoptosis by interacting with CXCR4 surface receptors (PubMed:14990729). From Human immunodeficiency virus type 1 group M subtype B (isolate BRU/LAI) (HIV-1).
>Addgene plasmid #116355 | pHAGE-ERBB2-V308M | addgene full sequence | sequence record 250681 | Addgene NGS Result
TGGAAGGGCTAATTCACTCCCAAAGAAGACAAGATATCCTTGATCTGTGGATCTACCACACACAAGGCTA
CTTCCCTGATTAGCAGAACTACACACCAGGGCCAGGGGTCAGATATCCACTGACCTTTGGATGGTGCTAC
AAGCTAGTACCAGTTGAGCCAGATAAGGTAGAAGAGGCCAATAAAGGAGAGAACACCAGCTTGTTACACC
CTGTGAGCCTGCATGGGATGGATGACCCGGAGAGAGAAGTGTTAGAGTGGAGGTTTGACAGCCGCCTAGC
ATTTCATCACGTGGCCCGAGAGCTGCATCCGGAGTACTTCAAGAACTGCTGATATCGAGCTTGCTACAAG
GGACTTTCCGCTGGGGACTTTCCAGGGAGGCGTGGCCTGGGCGGGACTGGGGAGTGGCGAGCCCTCAGAT
CCTGCATATAAGCAGCTGCTTTTTGCCTGTACTGGGTCTCTCTGGTTAGACCAGATCTGAGCCTGGGAGC
TCTCTGGCTAACTAGGGAACCCACTGCTTAAGCCTCAATAAAGCTTGCCTTGAGTGCTTCAAGTAGTGTG
TGCCCGTCTGTTGTGTGACTCTGGTAACTAGAGATCCCTCAGACCCTTTTAGTCAGTGTGGAAAATCTCT
AGCAGTGGCGCCCGAACAGGGACTTGAAAGCGAAAGGGAAACCAGAGGAGCTCTCTCGACGCAGGACTCG
GCTTGCTGAAGCGCGCACGGCAAGAGGCGAGGGGCGGCGACTGGTGAGTACGCCAAAAATTTTGACTAGC
GGAGGCTAGAAGGAGAGAGATGGGTGCGAGAGCGTCAGTATTAAGCGGGGGAGAATTAGATCGCGATGGG
AAAAAATTCGGTTAAGGCCAGGGGGAAAGAAAAAATATAAATTAAAACATATAGTATGGGCAAGCAGGGA
GCTAGAACGATTCGCAGTTAATCCTGGCCTGTTAGAAACATCAGAAGGCTGTAGACAAATACTGGGACAG
CTACAACCATCCCTTCAGACAGGATCAGAAGAACTTAGATCATTATATAATACAGTAGCAACCCTCTATT
GTGTGCATCAAAGGATAGAGATAAAAGACACCAAGGAAGCTTTAGACAAGATAGAGGAAGAGCAAAACAA
AAGTAAGACCACCGCACAGCAAGCGGCCGGCCGCTGATCTTCAGACCTGGAGGAGGAGATATGAGGGACA
ATTGGAGAAGTGAATTATATAAATATAAAGTAGTAAAAATTGAACCATTAGGAGTAGCACCCACCAAGGC
AAAGAGAAGAGTGGTGCAGAGAGAAAAAAGAGCAGTGGGAATAGGAGCTTTGTTCCTTGGGTTCTTGGGA
GCAGCAGGAAGCACTATGGGCGCAGCGTCAATGACGCTGACGGTACAGGCCAGACAATTATTGTCTGGTA
TAGTGCAGCAGCAGAACAATTTGCTGAGGGCTATTGAGGCGCAACAGCATCTGTTGCAACTCACAGTCTG
GGGCATCAAGCAGCTCCAGGCAAGAATCCTGGCTGTGGAAAGATACCTAAAGGATCAACAGCTCCTGGGG
ATTTGGGGTTGCTCTGGAAAACTCATTTGCACCACTGCTGTGCCTTGGAATGCTAGTTGGAGTAATAAAT
CTCTGGAACAGATTTGGAATCACACGACCTGGATGGAGTGGGACAGAGAAATTAACAATTACACAAGCTT
AATACACTCCTTAATTGAAGAATCGCAAAACCAGCAAGAAAAGAATGAACAAGAATTATTGGAATTAGAT
AAATGGGCAAGTTTGTGGAATTGGTTTAACATAACAAATTGGCTGTGGTATATAAAATTATTCATAATGA
TAGTAGGAGGCTTGGTAGGTTTAAGAATAGTTTTTGCTGTACTTTCTATAGTGAATAGAGTTAGGCAGGG
ATATTCACCATTATCGTTTCAGACCCACCTCCCAACCCCGAGGGGACCCGACAGGCCCGAAGGAATAGAA
GAAGAAGGTGGAGAGAGAGACAGAGACAGATCCATTCGATTAGTGAACGGATCTCGACGGTATCGCCGAA
TTCACAAATGGCAGTATTCATCCACAATTTTAAAAGAAAAGGGGGGATTGGGGGGTACAGTGCAGGGGAA
AGAATAGTAGACATAATAGCAACAGACATACAAACTAAAGAATTACAAAAACAAATTACAAAAATTCAAA
ATTTTCGGGTTTATTACAGGGACAGCAGAGATCCAGTTTGGACTAGTCGTGAGGCTCCGGTGCCCGTCAG
TGGGCAGAGCGCACATCGCCCACAGTCCCCGAGAAGTTGGGGGGAGGGGTCGGCAATTGAACCGGTGCCT
AGAGAAGGTGGCGCGGGGTAAACTGGGAAAGTGATGTCGTGTACTGGCTCCGCCTTTTTCCCGAGGGTGG
GGGAGAACCGTATATAAGTGCAGTAGTCGCCGTGAACGTTCTTTTTCGCAACGGGTTTGCCGCCAGAACA
CAGGTAAGTGCCGTGTGTGGTTCCCGCGGGCCTGGCCTCTTTACGGGTTATGGCCCTTGCGTGCCTTGAA
TTACTTCCACCTGGCTGCAGTACGTGATTCTTGATCCCGAGCTTCGGGTTGGAAGTGGGTGGGAGAGTTC
GAGGCCTTGCGCTTAAGGAGCCCCTTCGCCTCGTGCTTGAGTTGAGGCCTGGCCTGGGCGCTGGGGCCGC
CGCGTGCGAATCTGGTGGCACCTTCGCGCCTGTCTCGCTGCTTTCGATAAGTCTCTAGCCATTTAAAATT
TTTGATGACCTGCTGCGACGCTTTTTTTCTGGCAAGATAGTCTTGTAAATGCGGGCCAAGATCTGCACAC
TGGTATTTCGGTTTTTGGGGCCGCGGGCGGCGACGGGGCCCGTGCGTCCCAGCGCACATGTTCGGCGAGG
CGGGGCCTGCGAGCGCGGCCACCGAGAATCGGACGGGGGTAGTCTCAAGCTGGCCGGCCTGCTCTGGTGC
CTGGCCTCGCGCCGCCGTGTATCGCCCCGCCCTGGGCGGCAAGGCTGGCCCGGTCGGCACCAGTTGCGTG
AGCGGAAAGATGGCCGCTTCCCGGCCCTGCTGCAGGGAGCTCAAAATGGAGGACGCGGCGCTCGGGAGAG
CGGGCGGGTGAGTCACCCACACAAAGGAAAAGGGCCTTTCCGTCCTCAGCCGTCGCTTCATGTGACTCCA
CGGAGTACCGGGCGCCGTCCAGGCACCTCGATTAGTTCTCGAGCTTTTGGAGTACGTCGTCTTTAGGTTG
GGGGGAGGGGTTTTATGCGATGGAGTTTCCCCACACTGAGTGGGTGGAGACTGAAGTTAGGCCAGCTTGG
CACTTGATGTAATTCTCCTTGGAATTTGCCCTTTTTGAGTTTGGATCTTGGTTCATTCTCAAGCCTCAGA
CAGTGGTTCAAAGTTTTTTTCTTCCATTTCAGGTGTCGTGAAGCGGCCCTGCAGATATCAACAAGTTTGT
ACAAAAAAGCAGGCACCATGAACCACAAGAGCAAGAAGCGCATCCGCGAGGCCAAGCGGAGTGCGCGGCC
GGAGCTCAAGGACTCGCTGGATTGGACCCGGCACAACTACTACGAGAGCTTCTCGCTGAGCCCGGCGGCC
GTGGCGGATAACGTGGAAAGGGCAGATGCTTTACAGCTGTCTGTGGAAGAATTTGTGGAGCGGTATGAAA
GACCTTACAAGCCCGTGGTTTTGTTGAATGCGCAAGAGGGCTGGTCTGCGCAGGAGAAATGGACTCTGGA
GCGCCTAAAAAGGAAATATCGGAACCAGAAGTTCAAGTGTGGTGAGGATAACGATGGCTACTCAGTGAAG
ATGAAGATGAAATACTACATCGAGTACATGGAGAGCACTCGAGATGATAGTCCCCTTTACATCTTTGACA
GCAGCTATGGTGAACACCCTAAAAGAAGGAAACTTTTGGAAGACTACAAGGTGCCAAAGTTTTTCACTGA
TGACCTTTTCCAGTATGCTGGGGAGAAGCGCAGGCCCCCTTACAGGTGGTTTGTGATGGGGCCACCACGC
TCCGGAACTGGGATTCACATCGACCCTCTGGGAACCAGTGCCTGGAATGCCTTAGTTCAGGGCCACAAGC
GCTGGTGCCTGTTTCCTACCAGCACTCCCAGGGAACTCATCAAAGTGACCCGAGACGAAGGAGGGAACCA
GCAAGACGAAGCTATTACCTGGTTTAATGTTATTTATCCCCGGACACAGCTTCCAACCTGGCCACCTGAA
TTCAAACCCCTGGAAATCTTACAAAAACCAGGAGAGACTGTCTTTGTACCAGGAGGCTGGTGGCATGTTG
TCCTCAATCTCGACACTACTATCGCCATCACCCAAAATTTTGCCAGCAGCACCAACTTCCCTGTGGTATG
GCACAAGACGGTAAGAGGGAGACCAAAGTTATCAAGGAAATGGTATAGGATTTTGAAGCAAGAGCACCCC
GAGTTGGCAGTCCTCGCAGACTCGGTTGACCTTCAGGAGTCCACAGGGATAGCTTCCGACAGCTCCAGCG
ACTCTTCCAGCTCCTCCAGCTCCAGTTCGTCAGACTCCGACTCAGAGTGCGAGTCTGGATCCGAGGGCGA
TGGGACAGTGCACCGCAGGAAGAAGAGGAGGACGTGCGGCATGGTGGGAAACGGGGACACCACCTCCCAG
GACGACTGTGTCAGCAAAGAGCGCAGCTCCTCCAGGTAGAACCCAGCTTTCTTGTACAAAGTGGTTGATA
TCCAGCACAGTGGCGGCCGCTCGAGTCTAGAGGGCCCGCGGTTCGAAGGTAAGCCTATCCCTAACCCTCT
CCTCGGTCTCGATTCTACGCGTACCGGTTAGTAATGAGATCCCTCCCCCCCCCCTAACGTTACTGGCCGA
AGCCGCTTGGAATAAGGCCGGTGTGCGTTTGTCTATATGTTATTTTCCACCATATTGCCGTCTTTTGGCA
ATGTGAGGGCCCGGAAACCTGGCCCTGTCTTCTTGACGAGCATTCCTAGGGGTCTTTCCCCTCTCGCCAA
AGGAATGCAAGGTCTGTTGAATGTCGTGAAGGAAGCAGTTCCTCTGGAAGCTTCTTGAAGACAAACAACG
TCTGTAGCGACCCTTTGCAGGCAGCGGAACCCCCCACCTGGCGACAGGTGCCTCTGCGGCCAAAAGCCAC
GTGTATAAGATACACCTGCAAAGGCGGCACAACCCCAGTGCCACGTTGTGAGTTGGATAGTTGTGGAAAG
AGTCAAATGGCTCTCCTCAAGCGTATTCAACAAGGGGCTGAAGGATGCCCAGAAGGTACCCCATTGTATG
GGATCTGATCTGGGGCCTCGGTGCACATGCTTTACATGTGTTTAGTCGAGGTTAAAAAAACGTCTAGGCC
CCCCGAACCACGGGGACGTGGTTTTCCTTTGAAAAACACGATGATAATATGGCCACACATATGGTGAGCA
AGGGCGAGGAGCTGTTCACCGGGGTGGTGCCCATCCTGGTCGAGCTGGACGGCGACGTAAACGGCCACAA
GTTCAGCGTGTCCGGCGAGGGCGAGGGCGATGCCACCTACGGCAAGCTGACCCTGAAGTTCATCTGCACC
ACCGGCAAGCTGCCCGTGCCCTGGCCCACCCTCGTGACCACCCTGACCTACGGCGTGCAGTGCTTCAGCC
GCTACCCCGACCACATGAAGCAGCACGACTTCTTCAAGTCCGCCATGCCCGAAGGCTACGTCCAGGAGCG
CACCATCTTCTTCAAGGACGACGGCAACTACAAGACCCGCGCCGAGGTGAAGTTCGAGGGCGACACCCTG
GTGAACCGCATCGAGCTGAAGGGCATCGACTTCAAGGAGGACGGCAACATCCTGGGGCACAAGCTGGAGT
ACAACTACAACAGCCACAACGTCTATATCATGGCCGACAAGCAGAAGAACGGCATCAAGGTGAACTTCAA
GATCCGCCACAACATCGAGGACGGCAGCGTGCAGCTCGCCGACCACTACCAGCAGAACACCCCCATCGGC
GACGGCCCCGTGCTGCTGCCCGACAACCACTACCTGAGCACCCAGTCCGCCCTGAGCAAAGACCCCAACG
AGAAGCGCGATCACATGGTCCTGCTGGAGTTCGTGACCGCCGCCGGGATCACTCTCGGCATGGACGAGCT
GTACAAGTAAATCGATAGATCCTAATCAACCTCTGGATTACAAAATTTGTGAAAGATTGACTGGTATTCT
TAACTATGTTGCTCCTTTTACGCTATGTGGATACGCTGCTTTAATGCCTTTGTATCATGCTATTGCTTCC
CGTATGGCTTTCATTTTCTCCTCCTTGTATAAATCCTGGTTGCTGTCTCTTTATGAGGAGTTGTGGCCCG
TTGTCAGGCAACGTGGCGTGGTGTGCACTGTGTTTGCTGACGCAACCCCCACTGGTTGGGGCATTGCCAC
CACCTGTCAGCTCCTTTCCGGGACTTTCGCTTTCCCCCTCCCTATTGCCACGGCGGAACTCATCGCCGCC
TGCCTTGCCCGCTGCTGGACAGGGGCTCGGCTGTTGGGCACTGACAATTCCGTGGTGTTGTCGGGGAAAT
CATCGTCCTTTCCTTGGCTGCTCGCCTGTGTTGCCACCTGGATTCTGCGCGGGACGTCCTTCTGCTACGT
CCCTTCGGCCCTCAATCCAGCGGACCTTCCTTCCCGCGGCCTGCTGCCGGCTCTGCGGCCTCTTCCGCGT
CTTCGCCTTCGCCCTCAGACGAGTCGGATCTCCCTTTGGGCCGCCTCCCCGCCTGAGATCCTTTAAGACC
AATGACTTACAAGGCAGCTGTAGATCTTAGCCACTTTTTAAAAGAAAAGGGGGGACTGGAAGGGCTAATT
CACTCCCAACGAAGACAAGATCTGCTTTTTGCTTGTACTGGGTCTCTCTGGTTAGACCAGATCTGAGCCT
GGGAGCTCTCTGGCTAACTAGGGAACCCACTGCTTAAGCCTCAATAAAGCTTGCCTTGAGTGCTTCAAGT
AGTGTGTGCCCGTCTGTTGTGTGACTCTGGTAACTAGAGATCCCTCAGACCCTTTTAGTCAGTGTGGAAA
ATCTCTAGCAGTAGTAGTTCATGTCATCTTATTATTCAGTATTTATAACTTGCAAAGAAATGAATATCAG
AGAGTGAGAGGCCCGGGTTAATTAAGGAAAGGGCTAGATCATTCTTGAAGACGAAAGGGCCTCGTGATAC
GCCTATTTTTATAGGTTAATGTCATGATAATAATGGTTTCTTAGACGTCAGGTGGCACTTTTCGGGGAAA
TGTGCGCGGAACCCCTATTTGTTTATTTTTCTAAATACATTCAAATATGTATCCGCTCATGAGACAATAA
CCCTGATAAATGCTTCAATAATATTGAAAAAGGAAGAGTATGAGTATTCAACATTTCCGTGTCGCCCTTA
TTCCCTTTTTTGCGGCATTTTGCCTTCCTGTTTTTGCTCACCCAGAAACGCTGGTGAAAGTAAAAGATGC
TGAAGATCAGTTGGGTGCACGAGTGGGTTACATCGAACTGGATCTCAACAGCGGTAAGATCCTTGAGAGT
TTTCGCCCCGAAGAACGTTTTCCAATGATGAGCACTTTTAAAGTTCTGCTATGTGGCGCGGTATTATCCC
GTGTTGACGCCGGGCAAGAGCAACTCGGTCGCCGCATACACTATTCTCAGAATGACTTGGTTGAGTACTC
ACCAGTCACAGAAAAGCATCTTACGGATGGCATGACAGTAAGAGAATTATGCAGTGCTGCCATAACCATG
AGTGATAACACTGCGGCCAACTTACTTCTGACAACGATCGGAGGACCGAAGGAGCTAACCGCTTTTTTGC
ACAACATGGGGGATCATGTAACTCGCCTTGATCGTTGGGAACCGGAGCTGAATGAAGCCATACCAAACGA
CGAGCGTGACACCACGATGCCTGTAGCAATGGCAACAACGTTGCGCAAACTATTAACTGGCGAACTACTT
ACTCTAGCTTCCCGGCAACAATTAATAGACTGGATGGAGGCGGATAAAGTTGCAGGACCACTTCTGCGCT
CGGCCCTTCCGGCTGGCTGGTTTATTGCTGATAAATCTGGAGCCGGTGAGCGTGGGTCTCGCGGTATCAT
TGCAGCACTGGGGCCAGATGGTAAGCCCTCCCGTATCGTAGTTATCTACACGACGGGGAGTCAGGCAACT
ATGGATGAACGAAATAGACAGATCGCTGAGATAGGTGCCTCACTGATTAAGCATTGGTAACTGTCAGACC
AAGTTTACTCATATATACTTTAGATTGATTTAAAACTTCATTTTTAATTTAAAAGGATCTAGGTGAAGAT
CCTTTTTGATAATCTCATGACCAAAATCCCTTAACGTGAGTTTTCGTTCCACTGAGCGTCAGACCCCGTA
GAAAAGATCAAAGGATCTTCTTGAGATCCTTTTTTTCTGCGCGTAATCTGCTGCTTGCAAACAAAAAAAC
CACCGCTACCAGCGGTGGTTTGTTTGCCGGATCAAGAGCTACCAACTCTTTTTCCGAAGGTAACTGGCTT
CAGCAGAGCGCAGATACCAAATACTGTTCTTCTAGTGTAGCCGTAGTTAGGCCACCACTTCAAGAACTCT
GTAGCACCGCCTACATACCTCGCTCTGCTAATCCTGTTACCAGTGGCTGCTGCCAGTGGCGATAAGTCGT
GTCTTACCGGGTTGGACTCAAGACGATAGTTACCGGATAAGGCGCAGCGGTCGGGCTGAACGGGGGGTTC
GTGCACACAGCCCAGCTTGGAGCGAACGACCTACACCGAACTGAGATACCTACAGCGTGAGCTATGAGAA
AGCGCCACGCTTCCCGAAGGGAGAAAGGCGGACAGGTATCCGGTAAGCGGCAGGGTCGGAACAGGAGAGC
GCACGAGGGAGCTTCCAGGGGGAAACGCCTGGTATCTTTATAGTCCTGTCGGGTTTCGCCACCTCTGACT
TGAGCGTCGATTTTTGTGATGCTCGTCAGGGGGGCGGAGCCTATGGAAAAACGCCAGCAACGCGGCCTTT
TTACGGTTCCTGGCCTTTTGCTGGCCTTTTGCTCACATGTTCTTTCCTGCGTTATCCCCTGATTCTGTGG
ATAACCGTATTACCGCCTTTGAGTGAGCTGATACCGCTCGCCGCAGCCGAACGACCGAGCGCAGCGAGTC
AGTGAGCGAGGAAGCGGAAGAGCGCCCAATACGCAAACCGCCTCTCCCCGCGCGTTGGCCGATTCATTAA
TGCAGCAAGCTCATGGCTGACTAATTTTTTTTATTTATGCAGAGGCCGAGGCCGCCTCGGCCTCTGAGCT
ATTCCAGAAGTAGTGAGGAGGCTTTTTTGGAGGCCTAGGCTTTTGCAAAAAGCTCCCCGTGGCACGACAG
GTTTCCCGACTGGAAAGCGGGCAGTGAGCGCAACGCAATTAATGTGAGTTAGCTCACTCATTAGGCACCC
CAGGCTTTACACTTTATGCTTCCGGCTCGTATGTTGTGTGGAATTGTGAGCGGATAACAATTTCACACAG
GAAACAGCTATGACATGATTACGAATTTCACAAATAAAGCATTTTTTTCACTGCATTCTAGTTGTGGTTT
GTCCAAACTCATCAATGTATCTTATCATGTCTGGATCAACTGGATAACTCAAGCTAACCAAAATCATCCC
AAACTTCCCACCCCATACCCTATTACCACTGCCAATTACCTGTGGTTTCATTTACTCTAAACCTGTGATT
CCTCTGAATTATTTTCATTTTAAAGAAATTGTATTTGTTAAATATGTACTACAAACTTAGTAGT
