>Addgene plasmid #116355 | pHAGE-ERBB2-V308M | depositor partial sequence | sequence record 219229 | insert
ATGGAGCTGGCGGCCTTGTGCCGCTGGGGGCTCCTCCTCGCCCTCTTGCCCCCCGGAGCCGCGAGCACCC
AAGTGTGCACCGGCACAGACATGAAGCTGCGGCTCCCTGCCAGTCCCGAGACCCACCTGGACATGCTCCG
CCACCTCTACCAGGGCTGCCAGGTGGTGCAGGGAAACCTGGAACTCACCTACCTGCCCACCAATGCCAGC
CTGTCCTTCCTGCAGGATATCCAGGAGGTGCAGGGCTACGTGCTCATCGCTCACAACCAAGTGAGGCAGG
TCCCACTGCAGAGGCTGCGGATTGTGCGAGGCACCCAGCTCTTTGAGGACAACTATGCCCTGGCCGTGCT
AGACAATGGAGACCCGCTGAACAATACCACCCCTGTCACAGGGGCCTCCCCAGGAGGCCTGCGGGAGCTG
CAGCTTCGAAGCCTCACAGAGATCTTGAAAGGAGGGGTCTTGATCCAGCGGAACCCCCAGCTCTGCTACC
AGGACACGATTTTGTGGAAGGACATCTTCCACAAGAACAACCAGCTGGCTCTCACACTGATAGACACCAA
CCGCTCTCGGGCCTGCCACCCCTGTTCTCCGATGTGTAAGGGCTCCCGCTGCTGGGGAGAGAGTTCTGAG
GATTGTCAGAGCCTGACGCGCACTGTCTGTGCCGGTGGCTGTGCCCGCTGCAAGGGGCCACTGCCCACTG
ACTGCTGCCATGAGCAGTGTGCTGCCGGCTGCACGGGCCCCAAGCACTCTGACTGCCTGGCCTGCCTCCA
CTTCAACCACAGTGGCATCTGTGAGCTGCACTGCCCAGCCCTGGTCACCTACAACACAGACACGTTTGAG
TCCATGCCCAATCCCGAGGGCCGGTATACATTCGGCGCCAGCTGTGTGACTGCCTGTCCCTACAACTACC
TTTCTACGGACATGGGATCCTGCACCCTCGTCTGCCCCCTGCACAACCAAGAGGTGACAGCAGAGGATGG
AACACAGCGGTGTGAGAAGTGCAGCAAGCCCTGTGCCCGAGTGTGCTATGGTCTGGGCATGGAGCACTTG
CGAGAGGTGAGGGCAGTTACCAGTGCCAATATCCAGGAGTTTGCTGGCTGCAAGAAGATCTTTGGGAGCC
TGGCATTTCTGCCGGAGAGCTTTGATGGGGACCCAGCCTCCAACACTGCCCCGCTCCAGCCAGAGCAGCT
CCAAGTGTTTGAGACTCTGGAAGAGATCACAGGTTACCTATACATCTCAGCATGGCCGGACAGCCTGCCT
GACCTCAGCGTCTTCCAGAACCTGCAAGTAATCCGGGGACGAATTCTGCACAATGGCGCCTACTCGCTGA
CCCTGCAAGGGCTGGGCATCAGCTGGCTGGGGCTGCGCTCACTGAGGGAACTGGGCAGTGGACTGGCCCT
CATCCACCATAACACCCACCTCTGCTTCGTGCACACGGTGCCCTGGGACCAGCTCTTTCGGAACCCGCAC
CAAGCTCTGCTCCACACTGCCAACCGGCCAGAGGACGAGTGTGTGGGCGAGGGCCTGGCCTGCCACCAGC
TGTGCGCCCGAGGGCACTGCTGGGGTCCAGGGCCCACCCAGTGTGTCAACTGCAGCCAGTTCCTTCGGGG
CCAGGAGTGCGTGGAGGAATGCCGAGTACTGCAGGGGCTCCCCAGGGAGTATGTGAATGCCAGGCACTGT
TTGCCGTGCCACCCTGAGTGTCAGCCCCAGAATGGCTCAGTGACCTGTTTTGGACCGGAGGCTGACCAGT
GTGTGGCCTGTGCCCACTATAAGGACCCTCCCTTCTGCGTGGCCCGCTGCCCCAGCGGTGTGAAACCTGA
CCTCTCCTACATGCCCATCTGGAAGTTTCCAGATGAGGAGGGCGCATGCCAGCCTTGCCCCATCAACTGC
ACCCACTCCTGTGTGGACCTGGATGACAAGGGCTGCCCCGCCGAGCAGAGAGCCAGCCCTCTGACGTCCA
TCATCTCTGCGGTGGTTGGCATTCTGCTGGTCGTGGTCTTGGGGGTGGTCTTTGGGATCCTCATCAAGCG
ACGGCAGCAGAAGATCCGGAAGTACACGATGCGGAGACTGCTGCAGGAAACGGAGCTGGTGGAGCCGCTG
ACACCTAGCGGAGCGATGCCCAACCAGGCGCAGATGCGGATCCTGAAAGAGACGGAGCTGAGGAAGGTGA
AGGTGCTTGGATCTGGCGCTTTTGGCACAGTCTACAAGGGCATCTGGATCCCTGATGGGGAGAATGTGAA
AATTCCAGTGGCCATCAAAGTGTTGAGGGAAAACACATCCCCCAAAGCCAACAAAGAAATCTTAGACGAA
GCATACGTGATGGCTGGTGTGGGCTCCCCATATGTCTCCCGCCTTCTGGGCATCTGCCTGACATCCACGG
TGCAGCTGGTGACACAGCTTATGCCCTATGGCTGCCTCTTAGACCATGTCCGGGAAAACCGCGGACGCCT
GGGCTCCCAGGACCTGCTGAACTGGTGTATGCAGATTGCCAAGGGGATGAGCTACCTGGAGGATGTGCGG
CTCGTACACAGGGACTTGGCCGCTCGGAACGTGCTGGTCAAGAGTCCCAACCATGTCAAAATTACAGACT
TCGGGCTGGCTCGGCTGCTGGACATTGACGAGACAGAGTACCATGCAGATGGGGGCAAGGTGCCCATCAA
GTGGATGGCGCTGGAGTCCATTCTCCGCCGGCGGTTCACCCACCAGAGTGATGTGTGGAGTTATGGTGTG
ACTGTGTGGGAGCTGATGACTTTTGGGGCCAAACCTTACGATGGGATCCCAGCCCGGGAGATCCCTGACC
TGCTGGAAAAGGGGGAGCGGCTGCCCCAGCCCCCCATCTGCACCATTGATGTCTACATGATCATGGTCAA
ATGTTGGATGATTGACTCTGAATGTCGGCCAAGATTCCGGGAGTTGGTGTCTGAATTCTCCCGCATGGCC
AGGGACCCCCAGCGCTTTGTGGTCATCCAGAATGAGGACTTGGGCCCAGCCAGTCCCTTGGACAGCACCT
TCTACCGCTCACTGCTGGAGGACGATGACATGGGGGACCTGGTGGATGCTGAGGAGTATCTGGTACCCCA
GCAGGGCTTCTTCTGTCCAGACCCTGCCCCGGGCGCTGGGGGCATGGTCCACCACAGGCACCGCAGCTCA
TCTACCAGGAGTGGCGGTGGGGACCTGACACTAGGGCTGGAGCCCTCTGAAGAGGAGGCCCCCAGGTCTC
CACTGGCACCCTCCGAAGGGGCTGGCTCCGATGTATTTGATGGTGACCTGGGAATGGGGGCAGCCAAGGG
GCTGCAAAGCCTCCCCACACATGACCCCAGCCCTCTACAGCGGTACAGTGAGGACCCCACAGTACCCCTG
CCCTCTGAGACTGATGGCTACGTTGCCCCCCTGACCTGCAGCCCCCAGCCTGAATATGTGAACCAGCCAG
ATGTTCGGCCCCAGCCCCCTTCGCCCCGAGAGGGCCCTCTGCCTGCTGCCCGACCTGCTGGTGCCACTCT
GGAAAGGCCCAAGACTCTCTCCCCAGGGAAGAATGGGGTCGTCAAAGACGTTTTTGCCTTTGGGGGTGCC
GTGGAGAACCCCGAGTACTTGACACCCCAGGGAGGAGCTGCCCCTCAGCCCCACCCTCCTCCTGCCTTCA
GCCCAGCCTTCGACAACCTCTATTACTGGGACCAGGACCCACCAGAGCGGGGGGCTCCACCCAGCACCTT
CAAAGGGACACCTACGGCAGAGAACCCAGAGTACCTGGGTCTGGACGTGCCAGTGTGA
